Addgene plasmid #38843: GPD1L
Purpose: Bacterial expression for structure determination; may not be full ORF
Depositing lab: Nicola Burgess-Brown. Depositing organization: University of Oxford.
Backbone
  Vector backbone: pNIC28-Bsa4
  Backbone manufacturer: SGC
  Vector type: Bacterial Expression
Growth in bacteria
  Bacterial resistance: Kanamycin, 50 μg/mL
  Growth temperature: 37°C
  Growth strain: Mach1
  Copy number: Low Copy
Gene/Insert
  Gene/Insert name: GPD1L (alt names: KIAA0089: KIAA0089 protein; PDB:2PLA)
  Species: H. sapiens (human)
  Insert size (bp): 1141
  Entrez Gene: Gpd1l (a.k.a. 2210409H23Rik, D9Ertd660e)
  Tag / fusion protein: His Tev (N terminal on insert)
  Cloning method: Ligation Independent Cloning
  Sequencing primers: 5′ T7; 3′ T7-term
Terms and licenses: Academic/Nonprofit Terms; Industry Terms: Not Available to Industry
How to cite: GPD1L was a gift from Nicola Burgess-Brown (Addgene plasmid # 38843 ; http://n2t.net/addgene:38843 ; RRID:Addgene_38843)
