[The description below was written by a language model from this plasmid's Addgene catalogue record.]
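Description:
GPD1L is a bacterial expression plasmid built on the pNIC28-Bsa4 backbone from the SGC, carrying a human GPD1L (glycerol-3-phosphate dehydrogenase 1-like; also listed as KIAA0089) coding insert of about 1.1 kb. It was made to produce recombinant protein in bacteria for structure determination, and the record cautions that the insert may not represent the full open reading frame, as is common for constructs trimmed to a crystallisable domain. The alternative names link it to a deposited PDB structure. The plasmid is selected with kanamycin and is described as low copy. The record does not state the origin of replication.

The insert was introduced by ligation-independent cloning and is fused at its N terminus to a His tag followed by a TEV protease site. This allows the protein to be captured by immobilised metal affinity chromatography, after which the tag can be cleaved off to leave near-native protein. The promoter is not explicitly listed, but the recommended sequencing primers are T7 and T7-terminator. This indicates that the insert sits between a T7 promoter and a T7 terminator, an arrangement in which expression normally depends on a host strain supplying T7 RNA polymerase. Mach1, the listed growth strain, is a cloning and propagation host rather than an expression strain.

One inconsistency is worth noting. The insert species is given as human, while the linked Entrez Gene entry uses mouse-style nomenclature and aliases, so the gene link may point to the mouse orthologue rather than the human gene. No feature table was provided, so the details of individual elements cannot be confirmed from this record.
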