>Addgene plasmid #38843 | GPD1L | depositor partial sequence | sequence record 48900 | GPD1L sequence 1141 bps
ATGCACCATCATCATCATCATTCTTCTGGTGTAGATCTGGGTACCGAGAACCTGTACTTCCAATCCATGG
CAGCGGCGCCCCTGAAAGTGTGCATCGTGGGCTCGGGGAACTGGGGTTCAGCTGTTGCAAAAATAATTGG
TAATAATGTCAAGAAACTTCAGAAATTTGCCTCCACAGTCAAGATGTGGGTCTTTGAAGAAACAGTGAAT
GGCAGAAAACTGACAGACATCATAAATAATGACCATGAAAATGTAAAATATCTTCCTGGACACAAGCTGC
CAGAAAATGTGGTTGCCATGTCAAATCTTAGCGAGGCTGTGCAGGATGCAGACCTGCTGGTGTTTGTCAT
TCCCCACCAGTTCATTCACAGAATCTGTGATGAGATCACTGGGAGAGTGCCCAAGAAAGCGCTGGGAATC
ACCCTCATCAAGGGCATAGACGAGGGCCCCGAGGGGCTGAAGCTCATTTCTGACATCATCCGTGAGAAGA
TGGGTATTGACATCAGTGTGCTGATGGGAGCCAACATTGCCAATGAGGTGGCTGCAGAGAAGTTCTGTGA
GACCACCATCGGCAGCAAAGTAATGGAGAACGGCCTTCTCTTCAAAGAACTTCTGCAGACTCCAAATTTT
CGAATTACCGTGGTTGATGATGCAGACACTGTTGAACTATGTGGTGCGCTTAAGAACATCGTAGCTGTGG
GAGCTGGGTTCTGCGACGGCCTCCGCTGTGGAGACAACACCAAAGCGGCCGTCATCCGCCTGGGACTCAT
GGAAATGATTGCTTTTGCCAGGATCTTCTGCAAAGGCCAAGTGTCTACAGCCACCTTCCTAGAGAGCTGC
GGGGTGGCCGACCTGATCACCACCTGTTACGGAGGGCGGAACCGCAGGGTGGCCGAGGCCTTCGCCAGAA
CTGGGAAGACCATTGAAGAGTTGGAGAAGGAGATGCTGAATGGGCAAAAGCTCCAAGGACCGCAGACTTC
TGCTGAAGTGTACCGCATCCTCAAACAGAAGGGACTACTGGACAAGTTTCCATTGTTTACTGCAGTGTAT
CAGATCTGCTACGAAAGCAGACCAGTTCAAGAGATGTTGTCTTGTCTTCAGAGCCATCCAGAGTGACAGT
AAAGGTGGATACGGATCCGAA
