>Addgene plasmid #38843 | GPD1L | addgene partial sequence | sequence record 50347 | T7_term
TTCTTTGGGCTTGTTAGCAGCCGGATCTCAGTGGTGGTGGTGGTGGTGCTCGAGTGCGGCCGCAAGCTTG
TCGACGGAGCTCGAATTCGGATCCGTATCCACCTTTACTGTCACTCTGGATGGCTCTGAAGACAAGACAA
CATCTCTTGAACTGGTCTGCTTTCGTAGCAGATCTGATACACTGCAGTAAACAATGGAAACTTGTCCAGT
AGTCCCTTCTGTTTGAGGATGCGGTACACTTCAGCAGAAGTCTGCGGTCCTTGGAGCTTTTGCCCATTCA
GCATCTCCTTCTCCAACTCTTCAATGGTCTTCCCAGTTCTGGCGAAGGCCTCGGCCACCCTGCGGTTCCG
CCCTCCGTAACAGGTGGTGATCAGGTCGGCCACCCCGCAGCTCTCTAGGAAGGTGGCTGTAGACACTTGG
CCTTTGCAGAAGATCCTGGCAAAAGCAATCATTTCCATGAGTCCCAGGCGGATGACGGCCGCTTTGGTGT
TGTCTCCACAGCGGAGGCCGTCGCAGAACCCAGCTCCCACAGCTACGATGTTCTTAAGCGCACCACATAG
TTCAACAGTGTCTGCATCATCAACCACGGTAATTCGAAAATTTGGAGTCTGCAGAAGTTCTTTGAAGAGA
AGGCCGTTCTCCATTACTTTGCTGCCGATGGTGGTCTCACAGAACTTCTCTGCAGCCACCTCATTGGCAA
TGTTGGCTCCCATCAGCACACTGATGTCAATACCCATCTTCTCACGGATGATGTCAGAAATGAGCTTCAG
CCCCTCGGGGCCCTCGTCTATGCCCTTGATGAGGGTGATTCCCAGCGCTTTCTTGGGCACTCTCCCAGTG
ATCTCATCACAGATTCTGTGAAT
