>Addgene plasmid #38843 | GPD1L | addgene partial sequence | sequence record 52720 | T7 5'-TAATACGACTCACTATAGGG-3'
AATATTTTGTTTACTTTAAGAAGGAGATATACATATGCACCATCATCATCATCATTCTTCTGGTGTAGAT
CTGGGTACCGAGAACCTGTACTTCCAATCCATGGCAGCGGCGCCCCTGAAAGTGTGCATCGTGGGCTCGG
GGAACTGGGGTTCAGCTGTTGCAAAAATAATTGGTAATAATGTCAAGAAACTTCAGAAATTTGCCTCCAC
AGTCAAGATGTGGGTCTTTGAAGAAACAGTGAATGGCAGAAAACTGACAGACATCATAAATAATGACCAT
GAAAATGTAAAATATCTTCCTGGACACAAGCTGCCAGAAAATGTGGTTGCCATGTCAAATCTTAGCGAGG
CTGTGCAGGATGCAGACCTGCTGGTGTTTGTCATTCCCCACCAGTTCATTCACAGAATCTGTGATGAGAT
CACTGGGAGAGTGCCCAAGAAAGCGCTGGGAATCACCCTCATCAAGGGCATAGACGAGGGCCCCGAGGGG
CTGAAGCTCATTTCTGACATCATCCGTGAGAAGATGGGTATTGACATCAGTGTGCTGATGGGAGCCAACA
TTGCCAATGAGGTGGCTGCAGAGAAGTTCTGTGAGACCACCATCGGCAGCAAAGTAATGGAGAACGGCCT
TCTCTTCAAAGAACTTCTGCAGACTCCAAATTTTCGAATTACCGTGGTTGATGATGCAGACACTGTTGAA
CTATGTGGTGCGCTTAAGAACATCGTAGCTGTGGGAGCTGGGTTCTGCGACGGCCTCCGCTGTGGAGACA
ACACCAAAGCGGCCGTCATCCGCCTGGGACTCATG
